>Addgene plasmid #85123 | pAM5087 | addgene full sequence | sequence record 181796 | Addgene NGS Result
CTTCTTGAGATCCTTTTTTTCTGCGCGTAATCTGCTGCTTGCAAACAAAAAAACCACCGCTACCAGCGGT
GGTTTGTTTGCCGGATCAAGAGCTACCAACTCTTTTTCCGAAGGTAACTGGCTTCAGCAGAGCGCAGATA
CCAAATACTGTCCTTCTAGTGTAGCCGTAGTTAGGCCACCACTTCAAGAACTCTGTAGCACCGCCTACAT
ACCTCGCTCTGCTAATCCTGTTACCAGTGGCTGCTGCCAGTGGCGATAAGTCGTGTCTTACCGGGTTGGA
CTCAAGACGATAGTTACCGGATAAGGCGCAGCGGTCGGGCTGAACGGGGGGTTCGTGCACACAGCCCAGC
TTGGAGCGAACGACCTACACCGAACTGAGATACCTACAGCGTGAGCTATGAGAAAGCGCCACGCTTCCCG
AAGGGAGAAAGGCGGACAGGTATCCGGTAAGCGGCAGGGTCGGAACAGGAGAGCGCACGAGGGAGCTTCC
AGGGGGAAACGCCTGGTATCTTTATAGTCCTGTCGGGTTTCGCCACCTCTGACTTGAGCGTCGATTTTTG
TGATGCTCGTCAGGGGGGCGGAGCCTATGGAAAAACGCCAGCAACGCGGCCTTTTTACGGTTCCTGGCCT
TTTGCTGGCCTTTTGCTCACATGTTCTTTCCTGCGTTATCCCCTGATTCTGTGGATAACCGTATTACCGC
CTTTGAGTGAGCTGATACCGCTCGCCGCAGCCGAACGACCGAGCGCAGCGAGTCAGTGAGCGAGGAAGCG
GAAGAGCGCCTGATGCGGTATTTTCTCCTTACGCATCTGTGCGGTATTTCACACCGCATATGGTGCACTC
TCAGTACAATCTGCTCTGATGCCGCATAGTTAAGCCAGTATACACTCCGCTATCGCTACGTGACTGGGTC
ATGGCTGCGCCCCGACACCCGCCAACACCCGCTGACGCGCCCTGACGGGCTTGTCTGCTCCCGCCATCCG
CTTACAGACAAGCTCCGCGGGCCACGATTTGAGGGACGAATCTTCAGCGTGACTGAAGTACCTCGCGGCA
AGCCATTTCCCGATGTCTTTTTGTTGGCCGCCGATCGCTTCGGGGTTAATCCTACGGCCTGCGCTGTGAT
CGAAGACACCCCCTTGGGAGTAGCGGCAGGCGTGGCGGCAGGAATGCAAGTGTTTGGCTACGCGGGTTCC
ATGCCCGCTTGGCGTCTGCAAGAAGCCGGTGCCCATCTCATTTTTGACGATATGCGACTGCTGCCCAGTC
TGCTCCAATCGTCGCCAAAAGATAACTCCACAGCATTGCCCAATCCCTAACCCCTGCTCGCGCCGCAACT
ACACACTAAACCGTTCCTGCGCGATCGCTCTTACTGTTGATGGCTCGTGCTTAAAAACAATGCAACCCTA
ACCGTTTCAGCTGGTGATTTTCGGACGATTTGGCTTACAGGGATAACTGAGAGTCAACAGCCTCTGTCCG
TCATTGCACACCCATCCATGCACTGGGGACTTGACTCATGCTGAATCACATTTCCCTTGTCCATTGGGCG
AGAGGGGAGGGGAATCTTCTGGACTCTTCACTAAGCGGCGATCGCAGGTTCTTCTACCCAAGCAGTGGCG
ATCGCTTGATTGCAGTCTTCAATGCTGGCCTCTGCAGCCATCGCCGCCACCAAAGCATCGTAGGCGGGAC
GTTGTTGCTCCAGTAAAGTCTTCGCCCGTAACAATCCCCAGCGACTGCGTAAATCCGCTTCGGCAGGATT
GCGATCGAGTTGCCGCCACAGTTGTTTCCACTGGGCGCGATCGTCAGCTCCCCCTTCCACGTTGCCGTAG
ACCAGTTGCTCTGCCGCTGCACCGGCCATCAACACCTGACACCACTGTTCCAGCGATCGCTGACTGAGTT
GCCCCTGTGCGGCTTCGGCTTCTAGCGCAGCTGCTTGGAACTGCACACCCCCGCTAGCATCGCGCGCGCG
CGCGCGGATGCTAGCCAATGGCTTATTTTCCTGCTAATTGGTAATACCATGGTACCGCTCTGCCAGTGTT
ACAACCAATTAACCAATTCTGATTAGAAAAACTCATCGAGCATCAAATGAAACTGCAATTTATTCATATC
AGGATTATCAATACCATATTTTTGAAAAAGCCGTTTCTGTAATGAAGGAGAAAACTCACCGAGGCAGTTC
CATAGGATGGCAAGATCCTGGTATCGGTCTGCGATTCCGACTCGTCCAACATCAATACAACCTATTAATT
TCCCCTCGTCAAAAATAAGGTTATCAAGTGAGAAATCACCATGAGTGACGACTGAATCCGGTGAGAATGG
CAAAAGCTTATGCATTTCTTTCCAGACTTGTTCAACAGGCCAGCCATTACGCTCGTCATCAAAATCACTC
GCATCAACCAAACCGTTATTCATTCGTGATTGCGCCTGAGCGAGACGAAATACGCGATCGCTGTTAAAAG
GACAATTACAAACAGGAATCGAATGCAACCGGCGCAGGAACACTGCCAGCGCATCAACAATATTTTCACC
TGAATCAGGATATTCTTCTAATACCTGGAATGCTGTTTTCCCGGGGATCGCAGTGGTGAGTAACCATGCA
TCATCAGGAGTACGGATAAAATGCTTGATGGTCGGAAGAGGCATAAATTCCGTCAGCCAGTTTAGTCTGA
CCATCTCATCTGTAACATCATTGGCAACGCTACCTTTGCCATGTTTCAGAAACAACTCTGGCGCATCGGG
CTTCCCATACAATCGATAGATTGTCGCACCTGATTGCCCGACATTATCGCGAGCCCATTTATACCCATAT
AAATCAGCATCCATGTTGGAATTTAATCGCGGCCTGGAGCAAGACGTTTCCCGTTGAATATGGCTCATAA
CACCCCTTGTATTACTGTTTATGTAAGCAGACAGTTTTATTGTTCATGATGATATATTTTTATCTTGTGC
AATGTAACATCAGAGATTTTGAGACACAACGTGGACCGGTATCCCGCCGCCGCCGCCGGATACCGGTTAA
TAGTACCTGTGAAGTGAAAAATGGCGCACATTGTGCGACATTTTTTTCTCGAGCAGGTAGTCGGCCAATA
ACCCAGGGATTTTCACTGCCCGCTTTCCAGTCGGGAAACCTGTCGTGCCAGCTGCATTAATGAATCGGCC
AACGCGCGGGGAGAGGCGGTTTGCGTATTGGGCGCCAGGGTGGTTTTTCTTTTCACCAGTGAGACGGGCA
ACAGCTGATTGCCCTTCACCGCCTGGCCCTGAGAGAGTTGCAGCAAGCGGTCCACGCTGGTTTGCCCCAG
CAGGCGAAAATCCTGTTTGATGGTGGTTAACGGCGGGATATAACATGAGCTGTCTTCGGTATCGTCGTAT
CCCACTACCGAGATATCCGCACCAACGCGCAGCCCGGACTCGGTAATGGCGCGCATTGCGCCCAGCGCCA
TCTGATCGTTGGCAACCAGCATCGCAGTGGGAACGATGCCCTCATTCAGCATTTGCATGGTTTGTTGAAA
ACCGGACATGGCACTCCAGTCGCCTTCCCGTTCCGCTATCGGCTGAATTTGATTGCGAGTGAGATATTTA
TGCCAGCCAGCCAGACGCAGACGCGCCGAGACAGAACTTAATGGGCCCGCTAACAGCGCGATTTGCTGGT
GACCCAATGCGACCAGATGCTCCACGCCCAGTCGCGTACCGTCTTCATGGGAGAAAATAATACTGTTGAT
GGGTGTCTGGTCAGAGACATCAAGAAATAACGCCGGAACATTAGTGCAGGCAGCTTCCACAGCAATGGCA
TCCTGGTCATCCAGCGGATAGTTAATGATCAGCCCACTGACGCGTTGCGCGAGAAGATTGTGCACCGCCG
CTTTACAGGCTTCGACGCCGCTTCGTTCTACCATCGACACCACCACGCTGGCACCCAGTTGATCGGCGCG
AGATTTAATCGCCGCGACAATTTGCGACGGCGCGTGCAGGGCCAGACTGGAGGTGGCAACGCCAATCAGC
AACGACTGTTTGCCCGCCAGTTGTTGTGCCACGCGGTTGGGAATGTAATTCAGCTCCGCCATCGCCGCTT
CCACTTTTTCCCGCGTTTTCGCAGAAACGTGGCTGGCCTGGTTCACCACGCGGGAAACGGTCTGATAAGA
GACACCGGCATACTCTGCGACATCGTATAACGTTACTGGTTTCACATTCACCACCCTGAATTGACTCTCT
TCCGGGCGCTATCATGCCATACCGCGAAAGGTTTTGCACCATTCGATGGTGTCAACGTAAATGCATGCCG
CTTCGCCTTCGCGCGCGAATTGATCTGCGGCGGCCGCCTGAAATGAGCTGTTGACAATTAATCATCCGGC
TCGTATAATGTGTGGAATTGTGAGCGGATAACAATTTCACACGCATGCGGATCCTAAGGAGGAAAAAAAA
TGGTGAGCAAGGGCGAGGAGCTGTTCACCGGGGTGGTGCCCATCCTGGTCGAGCTGGACGGCGACGTAAA
CGGCCACAAGTTCAGCGTGTCCGGCGAGGGCGAGGGCGATGCCACCTACGGCAAGCTGACCCTGAAGTTC
ATCTGCACCACCGGCAAGCTGCCCGTGCCCTGGCCCACCCTCGTGACCACCTTCGGCTACGGCCTGCAGT
GCTTCGCCCGCTACCCCGACCACATGAAGCAGCACGACTTCTTCAAGTCCGCCATGCCCGAAGGCTACGT
CCAGGAGCGCACCATCTTCTTCAAGGACGACGGCAACTACAAGACCCGCGCCGAGGTGAGGTTCGAGGGC
GACACCCTGGTGAACCGCATCGAGCTGAAGGGCATCGACTTCAAGGAGGACGGCAACATCCTGGGGCACA
AGCTGGAGTACAACTACAACAGCCACAACGTCTATATCATGGCCGACAAGCAGAAGAACGGCATCAAGGT
GAACTTCAAGATCCGCCACAACATCGAGGACGGCAGCGTGCAGCTCGCCGACCACTACCAGCAGAACACC
CCCATCGGCGACGGCCCCGTGCTGCTGCCCGACAACCACTACCTGAGCTACCAGTCCGCCCTGAGCAAAG
ACCCCAACGAGAAGCGCGATCACATGGTCCTGCTGGAGTTCGTGACCGCCGCCGGGATCACTCTCGGCAT
GGACGAGCTGTACAAGTAAAAATGAAGGAGCTCCCCGGCAGGAGAAGGCCATCCTGACGGATGGCCTTTT
TGAAGCTTTCTAGAATCGGGGGCCCCCGGGGGGATTCTAGAGTTGCTACCAAGTAGTGACCCGCTTCGTG
ATGCAAAATCCGCTGACGATATTCGGGCGATCGCTGCTGAATGCCATCGAGCAGTAACGTGGCACCCCGC
CCCTGCCAAGTCACCGCATCCAGACTGAACAGCACCAAGAGGCTAAAACCCAATCCCGCCGGTAGCAGCG
GAGAACTACCCAGCATTGGTCCCACCAAAGCTAATGCCGTCGTGGTAAAAATCGCGATCGCCGTCAGACT
CAAGCCCAGTTCGCTCATGCTTCCTCATCTAGGTCACAGTCTTCGGCGATCGCATCGATCTGATGCTGCA
GCAAGCGTTTTCCATACCGGCGATCGCGCCGTCGCCCTTTCGCTGCCGTGGCCCGCTTACGAGCTCGTTT
ATCGACCACGATCGCATCCAAATCCGCGATCGCTTCCCAGTCCGGCAATTCAGTCTGGGGCGTCCGTTTC
ATTAATCCTGATAGCGTCAGACCCCGTAGAAAAGATCAAAGGAT
Features (pLannotate 1.2.2; 10 found; start..end, strand, type, name):
      5..593     +  rep_origin     ori: high-copy-number ColE1/pMB1/pBR322/pUC origin of replication
    779..919     -  misc_feature   bom: basis of mobility region from pBR322
   1035..1172    +  CDS            PUDP (fragment): HDHD1_HUMAN - Also known as DXF68S1E, FAM16AX, GS1, HDHD1, HDHD1A. Experimental evidence at protein level: Swiss-Prot protein existence level 1. Dephosphorylates pseudouridine 5'-phosphate, a potential intermediate in rRNA degradation. Pseudouridine is then excreted intact in urine. From Homo sapiens (Human).
   2053..2868    -  CDS            KanR: aminoglycoside phosphotransferase; aph(3')-Ia; confers resistance to kanamycin in bacteria or G418 (Geneticin®) in eukaryotes
   3093..4175    -  CDS            lacI: lac repressor; lacI; The lac repressor binds to the lac operator to inhibit transcription in E. coli. This inhibition can be relieved by adding lactose or isopropyl-β-D-thiogalactopyranoside (IPTG).
   4176..4253    -  promoter       lacIq promoter: lacI (mutant); In the lacIq allele, a single base change in the promoter boosts expression of the lacI gene about 10-fold.
   4321..4350    +  promoter       trc promoter: strong E. coli promoter; hybrid between the trp and lac UV5 promoters
   4358..4374    +  protein_bind   lac operator: The lac repressor binds to the lac operator to inhibit transcription in E. coli. This inhibition can be relieved by adding lactose or isopropyl-β-D-thiogalactopyranoside (IPTG). lac repressor encoded by lacI
   4410..5129    +  CDS            EYFP: enhanced YFP mammalian codon-optimized
   5153..5180    +  terminator     rrnB T2 terminator: transcription terminator T2 from the E. coli rrnB gene
