[The description below was written by a language model from this plasmid's Addgene catalogue record and pLannotate feature annotations shown in this document.]
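Description:
pAM5087 is a bacterial expression plasmid of about 5.7 kb that carries a Ptrc-YFP cassette subcloned from pAM5080 into an NSII (neutral site II) kanamycin-resistance vector. NS2 vectors of this type are generally used to integrate a cassette into a neutral chromosomal locus of the cyanobacterium Synechococcus elongatus by homologous recombination. However, the record does not name the host, and the feature table does not annotate the neutral-site homology arms. These arms presumably lie in the unannotated stretches flanking the cassette. A short hit to a fragment of the human PUDP protein in one of these regions is most likely a spurious similarity match rather than a designed element. In E. coli the plasmid replicates from a high-copy ColE1/pMB1-type origin, accompanied by the pBR322 bom mobilisation region. It is selected with kanamycin through an aph(3')-Ia KanR gene.

The payload is a 720 bp EYFP coding sequence driven by the trc promoter, a strong trp/lac hybrid promoter. A lac operator follows the promoter, and the rrnB T2 transcription terminator closes the unit. A divergently oriented lacI gene under the enhanced lacIq promoter supplies lac repressor, so YFP transcription is held low until it is induced with IPTG. The kanamycin marker, lacI and the YFP unit lie next to one another, which is consistent with their moving together as one integrating block.

The YFP carries no fusion partner. Because the associated work concerns the subcellular localization of cyanobacterial circadian clock proteins, the construct plausibly serves as a free-YFP control for fluorescent fusion proteins, though the record does not state this explicitly. The sequenced record is 5,714 nt, slightly shorter than the 5,734 bp listed in the catalogue.
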