Addgene plasmid #85123: pAM5087
Purpose: Ptrc-YFP subcloned from pAM5080 into NSII-Km vector.
Depositing lab: Susan Golden. Depositing organization: University of California, San Diego (UCSD). Publication: Dynamic localization of the cyanobacterial circadian clock proteins. Cohen SE, Erb ML, Selimkhanov J, Dong G, Hasty J, Pogliano J, Golden SS. Curr Biol. 2014 Aug 18;24(16):1836-44. doi: 10.1016/j.cub.2014.07.036. Epub 2014 Aug 7. PubMed 25127213.
Backbone
  Vector backbone: Ptrc-YFP expressed from a NS2 vector
  Total vector size (bp): 5734
  Vector type: Bacterial Expression
Growth in bacteria
  Bacterial resistance: Kanamycin, 50 μg/mL
  Growth temperature: 37°C
  Growth strain: DH5alpha
  Copy number: Unknown
Gene/Insert
  Gene/Insert name: YFP
  Insert size (bp): 720
Terms and licenses: Academic/Nonprofit Terms; Industry Terms: Not Available to Industry
How to cite: pAM5087 was a gift from Susan Golden (Addgene plasmid # 85123 ; http://n2t.net/addgene:85123 ; RRID:Addgene_85123)
